>Addgene plasmid #127577 | FRP2371 | addgene full sequence | sequence record 252230 | Addgene NGS Result
GTAAAACGACGGCCAGTGAATTGTAATACGACTCACTATAGGGCGAATTGGAGAAACAGAATAATATATA
AACCTGTATAATATAACCTTGAAGACTATATTTCTTTTCGCGGCCGCCTATAGGGCGAATTGGAGCTCCA
CCGCGGTGGCTCTAGAAGTCGAACAAGAAGCAGGCAAAGTTTAGAGCACTGCCCCTCCGCACTCAAAAAA
GAAAAAACTAGGAGGAAAATAAAATTCTCAACCACACAAACACATAAACACATACAAATACAAATACAAG
CTTATTTACTTGACATCGCGCGATCTTCCACTATTCAGCGCCGTCCGCCCTCTCTCGTGTTTTTTGTTTA
CGCGACAACTATGCGAAATCCGGAGCAACGGGCAACCGTTTGGGGAAAGACCACACCCACGCGCGATCGC
CATGGCAACGAGGTCGCACACGCCCCACACCCAGACCTCCCTGCGAGCGGGCATGGGTACAATGTCCCCG
TTGCCACAGAGACCACTTCGTAGCACAGCGCAGAGCGTAGCGTGTTGTTGCTGCTGACAAAAGAAAATTT
TTCTTAGCAAAGCAAAGGAGGGGAAGCACGGGCAGATAGCACCGTACCATACCCTTGGAAACTCGAAATG
AACGAAGCAGGAAATGAGAGAATGAGAGTTTTGTAGGTATATATAGCGGTAGTGTTTGCGCGTTACCATC
ATCTTCTGGATCTATCTATTGTTCTTTTCCTCATCACTTTCCCCTTTTTCGCTCTTCTTCTTGTCTTTTA
TTTCTTTCTTTTTTTTAATTGTTCCCTCGATTGGCTATCTACCAAAGAATCCAAACTTAATACACGTATT
TATTTGTCCAATTACCGGATCCCCCGGGCTGCAGGAATTCATGTCCAGATTAGATAAAAGTAAAGTGATT
AACAGCGCATTAGAGCTGCTTAATGAGGTCGGAATCGAAGGTTTAACAACCCGTAAACTCGCCCAGAAGC
TAGGTGTAGAGCAGCCTACATTGTATTGGCATGTAAAAAATAAGCGGGCTTTGCTCGACGCCTTAGCCAT
TGAGATGTTAGATAGGCACCATACTCACTTTTGCCCTTTAGAAGGGGAAAGCTGGCAAGATTTTTTACGT
AATAACGCTAAAAGTTTTAGATGTGCTTTACTAAGTCATCGCGATGGAGCAAAAGTACATTTAGGTACAC
GGCCTACAGAAAAACAGTATGAAACTCTCGAAAATCAATTAGCCTTTTTATGCCAACAAGGTTTTTCACT
AGAGAATGCATTATATGCACTCAGCGCTGTGGGGCATTTTACTTTAGGTTGCGTATTGGAAGATCAAGAG
CATCAAGTCGCTAAAGAAGAAAGGGAAACACCTACTACTGATAGTATGCCGCCATTATTACGACAAGCTA
TCGAATTATTTGATCACCAAGGTGCAGAGCCAGCCTTCTTATTCGGCCTTGAATTGATCATTTGCGGATT
AGAAAAACAACTTAAATGTGAAAGTGCCCCCAAGAAAAAGAGAAAGGTGGCAGAAGCCGCCGCAAAGGAA
GCGGCAGCAAAAGAGGCTGCGGCCAAGGAAGCTGCTGCCAAGGCGCTAGAAGCAGAGGCGGCCGCAAAGG
AGGCGGCCGCGAAGGAAGCGGCTGCGAAGGAGGCAGCGGCAAAGGCGATGACTGCCAGCGTTTCGAATAC
GCAGAATAAGCTGAATGAGCTTCTCGATGCCATCAGACAGGAGTTTCTCCAAGTCTCACAAGAGGCAAAT
ACCTACCGTCTTCAAAACCAAAAGGATTACGATTTCAAAATGAACCAGCAGCTGGCTGAGATGCAGCAGA
TAAGAAACACCGTCTACGAACTGGAACTAACTCACAGGAAAATGAAGGACGCGTACGAAGAAGAGATCAA
GCACTTGAAACTAGGGCTGGAGCAAAGAGACCATCAAATTGCATCTTTGACCGTCCAGCAACAGCGGCAA
CAGCAACAGCAGCAACAGGTCCAGCAGCATTTACAACAGCAACAGCAGCAGCTAGCCGCTGCATCTGCAT
CTGTTCCAGTTGCGCAACAACCACCGGCTACTACTTCGGCCACCGCCACTCCAGCAGCAAACACAACTAC
TGGTTCGCCATCGGCCTTCCCAGTACAAGCTAGCCGTCCTAATCTGGTTGGCTCACAGTTGCCTACCACC
ACTTTGCCTGTGGTGTCCTCAAACGCCCAACAACAACTACCACAACAGCAACTGCAACAGCAGCAACTTC
AACAACAGCAACCACCTCCCCAGGTTTCCGTGGCACCATTGAGTAACACAGCCATCAACGGATCTCCTAC
TTCTAAAGAGACCACTACTTTACCCTCTGTCAAGGCACCTGAATCTACGTTGAAAGAAACTGAACCGGAA
AATAATAATACCTCGAAGATAAATGACACCGGATCCGCCACCACGGCCACCACTACCACCGCAACTGAAA
CTGAAATCAAACCTAAGGAGGAAGACGCCACCCCGGCTAGTTTGCACCAGGATCACTACTTAGTCCCTTA
TAATCAAAGAGCAAACCACTCTAAACCTATCCCACCTTTCCTTTTGGATCTAGATTCCCAGTCTGTTCCC
GATGCTCTGAAGAAGCAAACAAATGATTATTATATTTTATACAACCCGGCACTACCAAGAGAAATTGACG
TTGAGTTACACAAATCTTTGGATCATACTTCAGTTGTTTGTTGCGTGAAGTTCAGTAACGATGGTGAATA
CTTAGCCACAGGCTGCAACAAAACTACTCAAGTGTATCGCGTTTCAGATGGTTCTCTGGTGGCCCGTCTA
TCTGACGATTCTGCTGCCAATAACCATCGAAATTCGATCACTGAAAATAACACCACCACGTCCACGGATA
ACAATACAATGACAACCACTACTACCACCACAATTACTACCACAGCGATGACTTCGGCAGCAGAATTGGC
AAAAGATGTGGAAAACCTGAACACTTCGTCTTCCCCATCATCCGACTTGTATATCCGTTCAGTGTGTTTT
TCTCCAGATGGGAAATTTTTGGCAACAGGTGCTGAAGACAGACTGATTAGAATTTGGGATATTGAAAATA
GAAAGATTGTTATGATTCTTCAAGGCCACGAACAAGATATTTATTCATTGGACTACTTTCCCTCAGGTGA
CAAATTAGTCTCCGGTTCTGGTGACCGTACCGTTCGTATTTGGGACTTACGTACAGGCCAGTGTTCATTG
ACTTTATCCATTGAAGATGGTGTTACCACCGTCGCTGTATCACCAGGTGATGGTAAATACATCGCTGCTG
GTTCTCTAGATCGTGCTGTGAGAGTTTGGGATTCCGAGACCGGATTCTTGGTGGAAAGACTAGATTCGGA
AAACGAATCCGGTACAGGCCACAAGGACTCTGTTTATAGCGTTGTCTTCACTAGAGATGGACAAAGCGTT
GTATCCGGCTCATTAGATAGATCTGTTAAGCTCTGGAATTTGCAGAATGCAAACAACAAGAGCGATTCGA
AAACTCCAAATTCCGGCACTTGTGAAGTTACGTATATCGGGCATAAAGACTTTGTATTGTCCGTGGCCAC
CACACAAAATGATGAGTACATCTTGTCCGGTTCCAAAGATCGTGGTGTCCTGTTTTGGGATAAGAAATCC
GGCAATCCGTTATTGATGTTGCAAGGTCATAGGAATTCAGTTATATCTGTGGCTGTGGCAAACGGGTCTC
CGCTGGGTCCAGAATATAACGTTTTTGCTACTGGTAGCGGTGATTGTAAAGCAAGGATTTGGAAGTATAA
AAAAATAGCGCCAAATTAACTCGAGACAGGCCCCTTTTCCTTTGTCTATATCATGTAATTAGTTATGTCA
CGCTTACATTCACGCCCTCCTCCCACATCCGCTCTAACCGAAAAGGAAGGAGTTAGACAACCTGAAGTCT
AGGTCCCTATTTATTTTTTTTAATAGTTATGTTAGTATTAAGAACGTTATTTATATTTCAAATTTTTCTT
TTTTTTCTGTACAAACGCGTGTACGCATGTAACATTATACTGAAAACCTTGCTTGAGAAGGTTTTGGGAC
GCTCGAAGGCTTTAATTTGCAAGGTTCGCAGTTTACACTCTCATCGTCGCTCTCATCATCGCTTCCGTTG
TTGTTTTCCTTAGTAGCGTCTGCTTTCTAGACAGTTCGAGTTTATCATTATCAATACTGCCATTTCAAAG
AATACGTAAATAATTAATAGTAGTGATTTTCCTAACTTTATTTAGTCAAAAAATTAGCCTCTATCATTGA
TAGAGTGTCTGGGTGATCTATCATTGATAGAGCATCCACTAATTTTAATTCTGCTGTAACCCGTACATGC
CCAAAATAGGGGGCGGGTTACACAGAATCTATCATTGATAGAGTGTCTGGGTGATCTATCATTGATAGAG
CATCCACTAAATATAATGGAGCTCTATCATTGATAGAGCATCCACTAAAAAAAAGAATCCCAGCACCAAA
ATATTGTTTTCTTCACCAACCATCAGTTCATAGGTCCATTCTCTTAGCGCAACTACAGAGAACAGGGGCA
CAAACAGGCAAAAAACGGGCACAACCTCAATGGAGTGATGCAACCTGCCTGGAGTAAATGATGACACAAG
GCAATTGACCCACGCATGTATCTATCTCATTTTCTTACACCTTCTATTACCTTCTGCTCTCTCTGATTTG
GAAAAAGCTGAAAAAAAAGGTTGAAACCAGTTCCCTGAAATTATTCCCCTATCTATCATTGATAGATATA
AATATCTATCATTGATAGAGTAATTCTGTAAATCTATTTCTTAAACTTCTTAAATTCTACTTTTATAGTT
AGTCTTTTTTTTAGTTTTAAAACACCAAGAACTTAGTTTCGAATAAACACACATAAACAAACAAAATGTC
CAGGTTGGACAAGTCCAAGGTTATTAACTCTGCCTTGGAGTTGTTGAACGAAGTTGGTATTGAAGGTTTG
ACCACTAGAAAGTTGGCTCAAAAATTGGGTGTTGAACAACCTACCTTGTACTGGCATGTTAAGAACAAAA
GAGCTTTGTTGGACGCTTTGGCCATTGAAATGTTGGATAGACATCATACCCATTTCTGTCCATTGGAAGG
TGAATCATGGCAAGATTTCTTGAGAAACAACGCCAAGTCTTTCAGATGTGCTTTGTTGTCTCATAGAGAT
GGTGCTAAAGTTCACTTGGGTACTAGACCAACTGAAAAGCAATACGAAACTTTGGAAAACCAGTTGGCTT
TCTTGTGTCAACAAGGTTTCTCTTTAGAAAACGCCTTGTATGCTTTGTCTGCTGTTGGTCATTTTACCTT
GGGTTGTGTTTTGGAAGATCAAGAACATCAAGTCGCCAAAGAAGAAAGGGAAACTCCAACTACTGATTCT
ATGCCACCATTATTGAGACAAGCCATTGAGTTGTTTGATCATCAAGGTGCTGAACCAGCTTTTTTGTTTG
GTTTGGAATTGATCATCTGCGGTTTGGAGAAACAATTGAAGTGTGAATCTGCCCCTAAGAAGAAGAGAAA
GGTTTGAATTAGTTATGTCACGCTTACATTCACGCCCTCCCCCCACATCCGCTCTAACCGAAAAGGAAGG
AGTTAGACAACCTGAAGTCTAGGTCCCTATTTATTTTTTTATAGTTATGTTAGTATTAAGAACGTTATTT
ATATTTCAAATTTTTCTTTTTTTTCTGTACAGACGCGTGTACGCATGTAACATTATACTGAAAACCTTGC
TTGAGAAGGTTTTGGGACGCTCGAAGGCTTTAATTTGGGCCGTATTTACAGATAACGATGTCGTTATTAT
ATATATATATATATATTGTCACTTGTACCCAGCTTTTGTTCCCTTTAGTGAGGGTTAATTTCGAGCTTGG
CGTAATCATGGTCATAGCTGTTTCCTGTGTGAAATTGTTATCCGCTCACAACAGCTGACACCGATTATTT
AAAGCTGCAGCATACGATATATATACATGTGTATATATGTATACCTATGAATGTCAGTAAGTATGTATAC
GAACAGTATGATACTGAAGATGACAAGGTAATGCATCATTCTATACGTGTCATTCTGAACGAGGCGCGCC
TCTCCCTGCAGGCATTAATGAATCGGCCAACGCGCGGGGAGAGGCGGTTTGCGTATTGGGCGCTCTTCCG
CTTCCTCGCTCACTGACTCGCTGCGCTCGGTCGTTCGGCTGCGGCGAGCGGTATCAGCTCACTCAAAGGC
GGTAATACGGTTATCCACAGAATCAGGGGATAACGCAGGAAAGAACATGTGAGCAAAAGGCCAGCAAAAG
GCCAGGAACCGTAAAAAGGCCGCGTTGCTGGCGTTTTTCCATAGGCTCCGCCCCCCTGACGAGCATCACA
AAAATCGACGCTCAAGTCAGAGGTGGCGAAACCCGACAGGACTATAAAGATACCAGGCGTTTCCCCCTGG
AAGCTCCCTCGTGCGCTCTCCTGTTCCGACCCTGCCGCTTACCGGATACCTGTCCGCCTTTCTCCCTTCG
GGAAGCGTGGCGCTTTCTCATAGCTCACGCTGTAGGTATCTCAGTTCGGTGTAGGTCGTTCGCTCCAAGC
TGGGCTGTGTGCACGAACCCCCCGTTCAGCCCGACCGCTGCGCCTTATCCGGTAACTATCGTCTTGAGTC
CAACCCGGTAAGACACGACTTATCGCCACTGGCAGCAGCCACTGGTAACAGGATTAGCAGAGCGAGGTAT
GTAGGCGGTGCTACAGAGTTCTTGAAGTGGTGGCCTAACTACGGCTACACTAGAAGAACAGTATTTGGTA
TCTGCGCTCTGCTGAAGCCAGTTACCTTCGGAAAAAGAGTTGGTAGCTCTTGATCCGGCAAACAAACCAC
CGCTGGTAGCGGTGGTTTTTTTGTTTGCAAGCAGCAGATTACGCGCAGAAAAAAAGGATCTCAAGAAGAT
CCTTTGATCTTTTGTTTAAACCTACGGGGTCTGACGCTCAGTGGAACGAAAACTCACGTTAAGGGATTTT
GGTCATGAGATTATCAAAAAGGATCTTCACCTAGATCCTTTTAAATTAAAAATGAAGTTTTAAATCAATC
TAAAGTATATATGAGTAAACTTGGTCTGACAGTTACCAATGCTTAATCAGTGAGGCACCTATCTCAGCGA
TCTGTCTATTTCGTTCATCCATAGTTGCCTGACTCCCCGTCGTGTAGATAACTACGATACGGGAGGGCTT
ACCATCTGGCCCCAGTGCTGCAATGATACCGCGAGACCCACGCTCACCGGCTCCAGATTTATCAGCAATA
AACCAGCCAGCCGGAAGGGCCGAGCGCAGAAGTGGTCCTGCAACTTTATCCGCCTCCATCCAGTCTATTA
ATTGTTGCCGGGAAGCTAGAGTAAGTAGTTCGCCAGTTAATAGTTTGCGCAACGTTGTTGCCATTGCTAC
AGGCATCGTGGTGTCACGCTCGTCGTTTGGTATGGCTTCATTCAGCTCCGGTTCCCAACGATCAAGGCGA
GTTACATGATCCCCCATGTTGTGCAAAAAAGCGGTTAGCTCCTTCGGTCCTCCGATGGTTGTCAGAAGTA
AGTTGGCCGCAGTGTTATCACTCATGGTTATGGCAGCACTGCATAATTCTCTTACTGTCATGCCATCCGT
AAGATGCTTTTCTGTGACTGGTGAGTACTCAACCAAGTCATTCTGAGAATAGTGTATGCGGCGACCGAGT
TGCTCTTGCCCGGCGTCAATACGGGATAATACCGCGCCACATAGCAGAACTTTAAAAGTGCTCATCATTG
GAAAACGTTCTTCGGGGCGAAAACTCTCAAGGATCTTACCGCTGTTGAGATCCAGTTCGATGTAACCCAC
TCGTGCACCCAACTGATCTTCAGCATCTTTTACTTTCACCAGCGTTTCTGGGTGAGCAAAAACAGGAAGG
CAAAATGCCGCAAAAAAGGGAATAAGGGCGACACGGAAATGTTGAATACTCATACTCTTCCTTTTTCAAT
ATTATTGAAGCATTTATCAGGGTTATTGTCTCATGAGCGGATACATATTTGAATGTATTTAGAAAAATAA
ACAAATAGGGGTTCCGCGCACATTTCCCCGAAAAGTGCCACCTGACGTCGAAAGAACGCGGCATTAGCAA
CATTTGCGAAGCGAACGATTTTGCGAACTGCTATTAATTAACTCTGGCGCGCCTCCTCTAGTACACTCTA
TATTTTTTTATGCCTCGGTAATGATTTTCATTTTTTTTTTTCCACCTAGCGGATGACTCTTTTTTTTTCT
TAGCGATTGGCATTATCACATAATGAATTATACATTATATAAAGTAATGTGATTTCTTCGAAGAATATAC
TAAAAAATGAGCAGGCAAGATAAACGAAGGCACATATGAGGAGGGCTTTTGTAGAAAGAAATACGAACGA
AACGAAAATCAGCGTTGCCATCGCTTTGGACAAAGCTCCCTTACCTGAAGAGTCGAATTTTATTGATGAA
CTTATAACTTCCAAGCATGCAAACCAAAAGGGAGAACAAGTAATCCAAGTAGACACGGGAATTGGATTCT
TGGATCACATGTATCATGCACTGGCTAAACATGCAGGCTGGAGCTTACGACTTTACTCAAGAGGTGATTT
AATCATCGATGATCATCACACTGCAGAAGATACTGCTATTGCACTTGGTATTGCATTCAAGCAGGCTATG
GGTAACTTTGCCGGTGTTAAAAGATTTGGACATGCTTATTGTCCACTTGACGAAGCTCTTTCCAGAAGCG
TAGTTGACTTGTCGGGACGGCCCTATGCTGTTATCGATTTGGGATTAAAGCGTGAAAAGGTTGGGGAATT
GTCCTGTGAAATGATCCCTCACTTACTATATTCCTTTTCGGTAGCTGCTGGAATTACTTTGCATGTTACC
TGCTTATATGGTAGTAATGACCATCATCGTGCTGAAAGCGCTTTTAAATCTCTGGCTGTTGCCATGCGCG
CGGCTACTTCTCTTACTGGAAGTTCTGAAGTCCCAAGCACGAAGGGAGTGTTGTAAAGATGAATTGGATT
ATGTCAGGAAAAGAACGACAATTTTGCATCCAAATTGTCTAAATTTTAGAGTTGCTTGAAAACAATAGAA
CCTTACTTGCTTTATAATTACGTTAATTAGAAGCGTTATCTCGTGAAGGAATATAGTACGTAGCCGTATA
AATTGAATTGAATGTTCAGCTTATAGAATAGAGACACTTTGCTGTTCAATGCGTCGTCACTTACCATACT
CACTTTATTATACGACTTTAAGTATAAACTCCGCGGTTATGGTAAAATTAATGATGCACAAACGTCCGAT
CGGATGTGCTGCAAGGCGATTAAGTTGGGTAACGCCAGGGTTTTCCCAGTCACGACGTT
Features (pLannotate 1.2.2; 26 found; start..end, strand, type, name):
     24..42      +  promoter       T7 promoter: promoter for bacteriophage T7 RNA polymerase
    133..150     +  misc_feature   MCS (fragment): pBluescript multiple cloning site
    289..702     -  CDS            YJC7_YEAST: Protein predicted: Swiss-Prot protein existence level 4. From Saccharomyces cerevisiae (strain ATCC 204508 / S288c) (Baker's yeast).
    857..880     +  misc_feature   MCS (fragment): pBluescript multiple cloning site
    881..1496    +  CDS            TetR (fragment): tetracycline repressor TetR; tetR from transposon Tn10; TetR binds to the tetracycline operator tetO to inhibit transcription. This inhibition can be relieved by adding tetracycline or doxycycline.
   1661..3796    +  CDS            TUP1: TUP1_YEAST - Also known as AAR1, AER2, AMM1, CYC9, FLK1, SFL2, UMR7. Experimental evidence at protein level: Swiss-Prot protein existence level 1. Acts as component of the CYC8-TUP1 corepressor complex which is involved in the repression of many genes in a wide variety of physiological processes including heme-regulated and catabolite repressed genes. May also be involved in the derepression of at least some target genes. The complex is recruited to target genes by interaction with DNA-bound transcriptional repressors, like MATALPHA2, MIG1, RFX1 and SKO1. The complex recruits histone deacetyla
   3831..4080    +  terminator     CYC1 terminator: S. cerevisiae CYC1; transcription terminator for CYC1
   4175..4260    +  promoter       GAP promoter (fragment): S. cerevisiae TDH3; promoter for glyceraldehyde-3-phosphate dehydrogenase
   4259..4276    +  protein_bind   tet operator (fragment): bacterial operator O1 for the tetR and tetA genes tetracycline repressor TetR
   4368..4384    +  protein_bind   tet operator (fragment): bacterial operator O1 for the tetR and tetA genes tetracycline repressor TetR
   4432..4448    +  protein_bind   tet operator (fragment): bacterial operator O1 for the tetR and tetA genes tetracycline repressor TetR
   4765..4781    +  protein_bind   tet operator (fragment): bacterial operator O1 for the tetR and tetA genes tetracycline repressor TetR
   4780..4895    +  promoter       GAP promoter (fragment): S. cerevisiae TDH3; promoter for glyceraldehyde-3-phosphate dehydrogenase
   4896..5510    +  CDS            tetR: TETR2_ECOLX - Experimental evidence at protein level: Swiss-Prot protein existence level 1. TetR is the repressor of the tetracycline resistance element; its N-terminal region forms a helix-turn-helix structure and binds DNA. Binding of tetracycline to TetR reduces the repressor affinity for the tetracycline resistance gene (tetA) promoter operator sites. From Escherichia coli.
   5577..5766    +  terminator     CYC1 terminator: S. cerevisiae CYC1; transcription terminator for CYC1
   5811..5828    -  promoter       LEU2 promoter (fragment): S. cerevisiae LEU2
   5852..5870    -  promoter       T3 promoter: promoter for bacteriophage T3 RNA polymerase
   5915..5931    -  protein_bind   lac operator: The lac repressor binds to the lac operator to inhibit transcription in E. coli. This inhibition can be relieved by adding lactose or isopropyl-β-D-thiogalactopyranoside (IPTG). lac repressor encoded by lacI
   5934..6089    +  CDS            YO201_YEAST (fragment): Protein uncertain: Swiss-Prot protein existence level 5. From Saccharomyces cerevisiae (strain ATCC 204508 / S288c) (Baker's yeast).
   6102..6153    -  CDS            lacI (fragment): lac repressor; lacI; The lac repressor binds to the lac operator to inhibit transcription in E. coli. This inhibition can be relieved by adding lactose or isopropyl-β-D-thiogalactopyranoside (IPTG).
   6336..6924    -  rep_origin     ori: high-copy-number ColE1/pMB1/pBR322/pUC origin of replication
   7103..7963    -  CDS            AmpR: β-lactamase; bla; confers resistance to ampicillin, carbenicillin, and related antibiotics
   7964..8068    -  promoter       AmpR promoter: bla
   8178..8362    +  promoter       HIS3 promoter: S. cerevisiae HIS3
   8366..9013    +  CDS            his5: HIS7_SCHPO - Experimental evidence at protein level: Swiss-Prot protein existence level 1. From Schizosaccharomyces pombe (strain 972 / ATCC 24843) (Fission yeast).
   9312..21      -  CDS            lacZα (fragment) (across the origin): LacZα fragment of β-galactosidase; lacZ fragment
