[The description below was written by a language model from this plasmid's Addgene catalogue record and pLannotate feature annotations shown in this document.]
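Description:
FRP2371 is a 9.4 kb yeast/E. coli shuttle plasmid built on the pRG203MX backbone that supplies the repressor components of the WTC846 transcriptional controller for Saccharomyces cerevisiae. In bacteria it is maintained through a ColE1/pUC-type origin and selected with ampicillin via the β-lactamase gene, although the catalogue lists it as low copy. In yeast, selection relies on a His3MX-type marker, annotated as the Schizosaccharomyces pombe his5 coding sequence, which complements his3 auxotrophy. No yeast replication origin or centromere is annotated, which would be consistent with an integrating design, although the record does not state this explicitly. Remnants of a pBluescript-style cloning region (T7 and T3 promoters, MCS and lacZα fragments) flank the insert.

The 5.6 kb synthetic insert carries two expression units, each ended by a CYC1 terminator. In the first, the RNR2 promoter named in the insert drives TetR fused through a nuclear localisation signal to Tup1, the yeast corepressor that works with Cyc8 and recruits chromatin-modifying activities to silence target genes. In the second, the PtetO7.1 promoter, annotated as a TDH3 (GAP) promoter derivative with tet operator sites inserted into it, drives TetR-NLS alone. Because TetR binds those operators, this unit represses its own synthesis, creating negative feedback that tetracycline-class inducers relieve in a graded manner. According to the associated publications, this autorepression gives adjustable, variation-suppressed control of protein dosage. The TetR-Tup1 fusion presumably adds active repression to lower basal expression in the absence of inducer. The plasmid is intended for use in strains where a gene of interest is placed under a tetO-bearing promoter, enabling conditional expression and dosage titration experiments.
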