Addgene plasmid #127577: FRP2371
Purpose: Repressor plasmid for WTC 846. Encodes TetR and TetR-Tup1, His3MX selection marker
Depositing lab: Joerg Stelling. Depositing organization: ETH Zurich (Swiss Federal Institute of Technology). Publication: A precisely adjustable, variation-suppressed eukaryotic transcriptional controller to enable genetic discovery. Azizoglu A, Brent R, Rudolf F. Elife. 2021 Aug 3;10. pii: 69549. doi: 10.7554/eLife.69549. PubMed 34342575.
Backbone
  Vector backbone: pRG203MX
  Backbone size w/o insert (bp): 3748
  Total vector size (bp): 9369
  Vector type: Yeast Expression, Synthetic Biology ; Shuttle Vector
  Selectable markers: HIS3 ; MX
Growth in bacteria
  Bacterial resistance: Ampicillin, 100 μg/mL
  Growth temperature: 37°C
  Growth strain: DH5alpha
  Copy number: Low Copy
Gene/Insert
  Gene/Insert name: PRnr2_TetR-NLS-TUP1_tCyc1_PtetO7.1_TetR-NLS_tCyc1
  Species: Synthetic
  Insert size (bp): 5621
Terms and licenses: Academic/Nonprofit Terms; Industry Terms: Not Available to Industry
Depositor comments: For additional information, please also refer to Azizoğlu et al. (2023) "Autorepression-Based Conditional Gene Expression System in Yeast for Variation-Suppressed Control of Protein Dosage" Curr Protoc. https://doi.org/10.1002/cpz1.647.
How to cite: FRP2371 was a gift from Joerg Stelling (Addgene plasmid # 127577 ; http://n2t.net/addgene:127577 ; RRID:Addgene_127577)
